Addgene plasmid #123162: As5 (pBW414J105-arsR)
Purpose: Arsenic sensor used in the sensor cell array. pSB3K3 carrying J105-30arsR-t-ParsR-30gfp-t
Depositing lab: Baojun Wang. Depositing organization: University of Edinburgh. Publication: Cascaded amplifying circuits enable ultrasensitive cellular sensors for toxic metals. Wan X, Volpetti F, Petrova E, French C, Maerkl SJ, Wang B. Nat Chem Biol. 2019 May;15(5):540-548. doi: 10.1038/s41589-019-0244-3. Epub 2019 Mar 25. PubMed 30911179.
Backbone
  Vector backbone: pSB3K3
  Backbone size w/o insert (bp): 2750
  Total vector size (bp): 4347
  Vector type: Bacterial Expression, Synthetic Biology
Growth in bacteria
  Bacterial resistance: Kanamycin, 50 μg/mL
  Growth temperature: 37°C
  Growth strain: Top10
  Copy number: Low Copy
Gene/Insert
  Gene/Insert name: J105-30arsR-t-ParsR-30gfp-t
  Species: Synthetic
  Insert size (bp): 1597
  Promoter: J105, ParsR
  Cloning method: Restriction Enzyme; 5′ cloning site EcoRI (not destroyed); 3′ cloning site PstI (not destroyed)
  Sequencing primers: 5′ TGCCACCTGACGTCTAAGAA; 3′ ATTACCGCCTTTGAGTGAGC
Resource information
  A portion of this plasmid was derived from a plasmid made by: From Dr Baojun Wang's publication: Wang, B., Barahona, M. & Buck, M. Amplification of small molecule-inducible gene expression via tuning of intracellular receptor densities. Nucleic Acids Res. 43, 1955–1964 (2015).
Terms and licenses: Academic/Nonprofit Terms; Industry Terms: Not Available to Industry
How to cite: As5 (pBW414J105-arsR) was a gift from Baojun Wang (Addgene plasmid # 123162 ; http://n2t.net/addgene:123162 ; RRID:Addgene_123162)
