[The description below was written by a language model from this plasmid's Addgene catalogue record and pLannotate feature annotations shown in this document.]
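Description:
As5 (pBW414J105-arsR) is a bacterial expression and synthetic-biology plasmid that turns E. coli into a whole-cell arsenic biosensor. It is built on the BioBrick backbone pSB3K3, which replicates from the p15A origin (listed as low copy, and compatible with ColE1-type plasmids) and is selected with kanamycin through the aph(3')-Ia KanR gene. The sensor cassette sits between the BioBrick prefix and suffix, with the EcoRI and PstI cloning sites retained. The catalogue gives a total size of 4347 bp, while the sequenced record behind the feature table is 4306 nt. Short annotated fragments of bom, RSF ori and β-lactamase appear to be backbone remnants or partial matches rather than functional parts.

The roughly 1.6 kb synthetic insert holds two transcription units in the same orientation. In the first, the constitutive promoter named J105 in the record drives arsR, the E. coli K-12 arsenic-responsive transcriptional repressor. The software annotates only partial matches to the J23119 promoter family in this region. The "30" in the insert name presumably denotes a ribosome binding site, though the record does not define it. This unit ends in a double rrnB T1/T7Te terminator. In the second unit, the ArsR-regulated ParsR promoter, which is not annotated in the table, drives gfp and is followed by the same terminator pair. The reporter ORF is auto-labelled hfriFP, but the depositor describes it as gfp. ArsR represses ParsR until arsenic oxyions relieve the repression, so fluorescence reports arsenic exposure. The strength of the constitutive promoter sets the intracellular receptor level and thereby tunes the sensor response.

The record describes the plasmid as the arsenic sensor used in a sensor cell array, from work on ultrasensitive cellular sensors for toxic metals.
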