Features (pLannotate 1.2.2; 16 found; start..end, strand, type, name):
    140..955     -  CDS            KanR: aminoglycoside phosphotransferase; aph(3')-Ia; confers resistance to kanamycin in bacteria or G418 (Geneticin®) in eukaryotes
   1282..1308    +  misc_feature   bom (fragment): basis of mobility region from pBR322
   1407..1462    -  rep_origin     RSF ori (fragment): Plasmids containing the RSF 1030 origin of replication can be propagated in E. coli cells that contain additional plasmids with compatible origins.
   1550..2094    -  rep_origin     p15A ori: Plasmids containing the medium-copy-number p15A origin of replication can be propagated in E. coli cells that contain a second plasmid with the ColE1 origin.
   2260..2505    -  CDS            bla(M) (fragment): β-lactamase lacking the signal sequence; bla(M); allows cytosolic expression of β-lactamase
   2584..2627    -  terminator     bacterial terminator: putative bacterial transcription terminator
   2630..2651    +  misc_feature   BioBrick prefix: BioBrick prefix for parts that do not start with "ATG"
   2658..2676    +  promoter       J23119(SpeI) promoter (fragment): bacterial promoter (Registry of Standard Biological Parts BBa J23119) modified to end with an SpeI site
   2705..2724    -  promoter       J23119(SpeI) promoter (fragment): bacterial promoter (Registry of Standard Biological Parts BBa J23119) modified to end with an SpeI site
   2753..3103    +  CDS            arsR: ARSR_ECOLI - Also known as arsE. Protein inferred from homology: Swiss-Prot protein existence level 3. Transcriptional repressor for the arsEFG operon. ArsE is a trans-acting regulatory protein which controls its own expression. The repressive effect of ArsE is alleviated by oxyions of +III oxidation state of arsenic, antimony, and bismuth, as well as arsenate (As(V)) (By similarity). From Escherichia coli (strain K12).
   3169..3240    +  terminator     rrnB T1 terminator: transcription terminator T1 from the E. coli rrnB gene
   3256..3283    +  terminator     T7Te terminator: phage T7 early transcription terminator
   3429..4142    +  CDS            hfriFP: hfriFP is a fluorescent protein published in 2013, derived from Herbaspirillum frisingense.
   4165..4236    +  terminator     rrnB T1 terminator: transcription terminator T1 from the E. coli rrnB gene
   4252..4279    +  terminator     T7Te terminator: phage T7 early transcription terminator
   4286..4306    +  misc_feature   BioBrick suffix: universal suffix for all parts
>Addgene plasmid #123162 | As5 (pBW414J105-arsR) | addgene full sequence | sequence record 248602 | Addgene NGS Result
GCTTCCTCGCTCACTGACTCGCTGCGCTCGGTCGTTCGGCTGCGGCGAGCGGTATCAGCTCACTCAAAGG
CGGTAATCTCGAGTCCCGTCAAGTCAGCGTAATGCTCTGCCAGTGTTACAACCAATTAACCAATTCTGAT
TAGAAAAACTCATCGAGCATCAAATGAAACTGCAATTTATTCATATCAGGATTATCGATACCATATTTTT
GAAAAAGCCGTTTCTGTAATGAAGGAGAAAACTCACCGAGGCAGTTCCATAGGATGGCAAGATCCTGGTA
TCGGTCTGCGATTCCGACTCGTCCAACATCAATACAACCTATTAATTTCCCCTCGTCAAAAATAAGGTTA
TCAAGTGAGAAATCACCATGAGTGACGACTGAATCCGGTGAGAATGGCAAAAGCTTATGCATTTCTTTCC
AGACTTGTTCAACAGGCCAGCCATTACGCTCGTCATCAAAATCACTCGCATCAACCAAACCGTTATTCAT
TCGTGATTGCGCCTGAGCGAGACGAAATACGCGATCGCTGTTAAAAGGACAATTACAAACAGGAATCGAA
TGCAACCGGCGCAGGAACACTGCCAGCGCATCAACAATATTTTCACCTGAATCAGGATATTCTTCTAATA
CCTGGAATGCTGTTTTCCCGGGGATCGCAGTGGTGAGTAACCATGCATCATCAGGAGTACGGATAAAATG
CTTGATGGTCGGAAGAGGCATAAATTCCGTCAGCCAGTTTAGTCTGACCATCTCATCTGTAACATCATTG
GCAACGCTACCTTTGCCATGTTTCAGAAACAACTCTGGCGCATCGGGCTTCCCATACAATCGATAGATTG
TCGCACCTGATTGCCCGACATTATCGCGAGCCCATTTATACCCATATAAATCAGCATCCATGTTGGAATT
TAATCGCGGCCTGGAGCAAGACGTTTCCCGTTGAATATGGCTCATAACACCCCTTGTATTACTGTTTATG
TAAGCAGACAGTTTTATTGTTCATGATGATATATTTTTATCTTGTGCAATGTAACATCAGAGATTTTGAG
ACACAACGTGGCTTTGTTGAATAAATCGAACTTTTGCTGAGTTGAAGGATCAGATCACGCATCTTCCCGA
CAACGCAGACCGTTCCGTGGCAAAGCAAAAGTTCAAAATCACCAACTGGTCCACCTACAACAAAGCTCTC
ATCAACCGTGGCTCCCTCACTTTCTGGCTGGATGATGGGGCGATTCAGGCCTGGTATGAGTCAGCAACAC
CTTCTTCACGAGGCAGACCTCAGCGCTAGCGGAGTGTATACTGGCTTACTATGTTGGCACTGATGAGGGT
GTCAGTGAAGTGCTTCATGTGGCAGGAGAAAAAAGGCTGCACCGGTGCGTCAGCAGAATATGTGATACAG
GATATATTCCGCTTCCTCGCTCACTGACTCGCTACGCTCGGTCGTTCGACTGCGGCGAGCGGAAATGGCT
TACGAACGGGGCGGAGATTTCCTGGAAGATGCCAGGAAGATACTTAACAGGGAAGTGAGAGGGCCGCGGC
AAAGCCGTTTTTCCATAGGCTCCGCCCCCTGACAAGCATCACGAAATCTGACGCTCAAATCAGTGGTGGC
GAAACCCGACAGGACTATAAAGATACCAGGCGTTTCCCCCTGGCGGCTCCCTCGTGCGCTCTCCTGTTCC
TGCCTTTCGGTTTACCGGTGTCATTCCGCTGTTATGGCCGCGTTTGTCTCATTCCACGCCTGACACTCAG
TTCCGGGTAGGCAGTTCGCTCCAAGCTGGACTGTATGCACGAACCCCCCGTTCAGTCCGACCGCTGCGCC
TTATCCGGTAACTATCGTCTTGAGTCCAACCCGGAAAGACATGCAAAAGCACCACTGGCAGCAGCCACTG
GTAATTGATTTAGAGGAGTTAGTCTTGAAGTCATGCGCCGGTTAAGGCTAAACTGAAAGGACAAGTTTTG
GTGACTGCGCTCCTCCAAGCCAGTTACCTCGGTTCAAAGAGTTGGTAGCTCAGAGAACCTTCAAAAAACC
GCCCTGCAAGGCGGTTTTTTCGTTTTCAGAGCAAGAGATTACGCGCAGACCAAAACGATCTCAAGAAGAT
CATCTTATTAAGGGGTCTGACGCTCAGTGGAACGAAAACTCACGTTAAGGGATTTTGGTCATGAGATTAT
CAAAAAGGATCTTCACCTAGATCCTTTTAAATTAAAAATGAAGTTTTAAATCAATCTAAAGTATATATGA
GTAAACTTGGTCTGACAGTTACCAATGCTTAATCAGTGAGGCACCTATCTCAGCGATCTGTCTATTTCGT
TCATCCATAGTTGCCTGACTCCCCGTCGTGTAGATAACTACGATACGGGAGGGCTTACCATCTGGCCCCA
GTGCTGCAATGATACCGCGAGACCCACGCTCACCGGCTCCAGATTTATCAGCAATAAACCAGCCAGCCGG
AAGGGCCGAGCGCAGAAGTGGTCCTGCAACTTTATCCGCCTCCATCCAGTCTATTCCATGGTGCCACCTG
ACGTCTAAGAAACCATTATTATCATGACATTAACCTATAAAAATAGGCGTATCACGAGGCAGAATTTCAG
ATAAAAAAAATCCTTAGCTTTCGCTAAGGATGATTTCTGGAATTCGCGGCCGCTTCTAGAGTTTACGGCT
AGCTCAGTCCTAGGTACTATGCTAGCTACTAGTAGCTAGCATAGTACCTAGGACTGAGCTAGCTACTAGA
GATTAAAGAGGAGAAATACTAGATGTCATTTCTGTTACCCATCCAATTGTTCAAAATTCTTGCTGATGAA
ACCCGTCTGGGCATCGTTTTACTGCTCAGCGAACTGGGAGAGTTATGCGTCTGCGATCTCTGCACTGCTC
TCGACCAGTCGCAGCCCAAGATCTCCCGCCACCTGGCATTGCTGCGTGAAAGCGGGCTATTGCTGGACCG
CAAGCAAGGTAAGTGGGTTCATTACCGCTTATCACCGCATATTCCAGCATGGGCGGCGAAAATTATTGAT
GAGGCCTGGCGATGTGAACAGGAAAAGGTTCAGGCGATTGTCCGCAACCTGGCTCGACAAAACTGTTCCG
GGGACAGTAAGAACATTTGCAGTTAAAAATTTAGCTAAACACACATGAATTTTCAGATGTGTTTTATCCG
GGTACTAGAGCCAGGCATCAAATAAAACGAAAGGCTCAGTCGAAAGACTGGGCCTTTCGTTTTATCTGTT
GTTTGTCGGTGAACGCTCTCTACTAGAGTCACACTGGCTCACCTTCGGGTGGGCCTTTCTGCGTTTATAT
ACTAGAGCCAACTCAAAATTCACACCTATTACCTTCCTCTGCACTTACACATTCGTTAAGTCATATATGT
TTTTGACTTATCCGCTTCGAAGAGAGACACTACCTGCAATACTAGAGATTAAAGAGGAGAAATACTAGAT
GCGTAAAGGAGAAGAACTTTTCACTGGAGTTGTCCCAATTCTTGTTGAATTAGATGGTGATGTTAATGGG
CACAAATTTTCTGTCAGTGGAGAGGGTGAAGGTGATGCAACATACGGAAAACTTACCCTTAAATTTATTT
GCACTACTGGAAAACTACCTGTTCCATGGCCAACACTTGTCACTACTTTCGGTTATGGTGTTCAATGCTT
TGCGAGATACCCAGATCATATGAAACAGCATGACTTTTTCAAGAGTGCCATGCCCGAAGGTTATGTACAG
GAAAGAACTATATTTTTCAAAGATGACGGGAACTACAAGACACGTGCTGAAGTCAAGTTTGAAGGTGATA
CCCTTGTTAATAGAATCGAGTTAAAAGGTATTGATTTTAAAGAAGATGGAAACATTCTTGGACACAAATT
GGAATACAACTATAACTCACACAATGTATACATCATGGCAGACAAACAAAAGAATGGAATCAAAGTTAAC
TTCAAAATTAGACACAACATTGAAGATGGAAGCGTTCAACTAGCAGACCATTATCAACAAAATACTCCAA
TTGGCGATGGCCCTGTCCTTTTACCAGACAACCATTACCTGTCCACACAATCTGCCCTTTCGAAAGATCC
CAACGAAAAGAGAGACCACATGGTCCTTCTTGAGTTTGTAACAGCTGCTGGGATTACACATGGCATGGAT
GAACTATACAAATAATAATACTAGAGCCAGGCATCAAATAAAACGAAAGGCTCAGTCGAAAGACTGGGCC
TTTCGTTTTATCTGTTGTTTGTCGGTGAACGCTCTCTACTAGAGTCACACTGGCTCACCTTCGGGTGGGC
CTTTCTGCGTTTATATACTAGTAGCGGCCGCTGCAG
